Addgene plasmid #205520: pFH2.1_mCherry
Purpose: Express mCherry (without export tag)
Depositing lab: Michael Elowitz. Publication: Engineering RNA export for measurement and manipulation of living cells. Horns F, Martinez JA, Fan C, Haque M, Linton JM, Tobin V, Santat L, Maggiolo AO, Bjorkman PJ, Lois C, Elowitz MB. Cell. 2023 Jul 10:S0092-8674(23)00689-X. doi: 10.1016/j.cell.2023.06.013. PubMed 37437570.
Backbone
  Vector backbone: pcDNA3.1
  Vector type: Mammalian Expression
  Selectable markers: mCherry
Growth in bacteria
  Bacterial resistance: Ampicillin, 100 μg/mL
  Growth temperature: 37°C
  Growth strain: NEB Stable
  Copy number: High Copy
Gene/Insert
  Gene/Insert name: mCherry
  Species: Synthetic
  Mutation: WT
  Promoter: CMV
  Cloning method: Restriction Enzyme; 5′ cloning site unknown (unknown if destroyed); 3′ cloning site unknown (unknown if destroyed)
Terms and licenses: Academic/Nonprofit Terms; Industry Terms: Not Available to Industry
How to cite: pFH2.1_mCherry was a gift from Michael Elowitz (Addgene plasmid # 205520 ; http://n2t.net/addgene:205520 ; RRID:Addgene_205520)
