[The description below was written by a language model from this plasmid's Addgene catalogue record and pLannotate feature annotations shown in this document.]
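Description:
pFH2.1_mCherry is a mammalian expression plasmid built on the pcDNA3.1 backbone, about 6.3 kb in size, that expresses the red fluorescent protein mCherry without any RNA export tag. It is maintained in E. coli as a high-copy plasmid through a ColE1/pUC-type origin and selected with ampicillin via the β-lactamase gene and its native promoter. An f1 phage origin is also present. Short lac promoter/operator, CAP site, lacI and bom fragments are annotated, which are backbone remnants rather than functional parts of the design.

The payload is a single expression cassette. The human cytomegalovirus immediate-early enhancer and promoter drive a mammalian codon-optimised, wild-type mCherry coding sequence, which is terminated by the bovine growth hormone polyadenylation signal. A T7 promoter lies between the CMV promoter and the coding sequence, as is standard for pcDNA3.1. A very short match to a truncated HIV-1 5' LTR is annotated at the CMV promoter boundary, and the record does not show it to be a functional viral element. Roughly 200 nt between the end of mCherry and the poly(A) signal carry no annotation, and the record does not say what lies there.

Downstream, an SV40 enhancer/early promoter drives the neomycin phosphotransferase gene, followed by an SV40 poly(A) signal, which would allow G418 selection in mammalian cells. The catalogue, however, lists only mCherry fluorescence as the selectable marker.

Deposited with work on engineered RNA export from living cells, the stated purpose of the plasmid is to express mCherry lacking an export tag. This suggests use as an untagged comparison or transfection marker alongside tagged constructs, though the record does not spell that out.
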