Features (pLannotate 1.2.2; 20 found; start..end, strand, type, name):
     28..80      -  misc_feature   bom (fragment): basis of mobility region from pBR322
    235..614     +  enhancer       CMV enhancer: human cytomegalovirus immediate early enhancer
    615..818     +  promoter       CMV promoter: human cytomegalovirus (CMV) immediate early promoter
    814..847     +  LTR            5' LTR (truncated) (fragment): truncated 5' long terminal repeat (LTR) from HIV-1
    863..881     +  promoter       T7 promoter: promoter for bacteriophage T7 RNA polymerase
    929..1639    +  CDS            mCherry: monomeric derivative of DsRed fluorescent protein (Shaner et al., 2004) mammalian codon-optimized
   1859..2083    +  polyA_signal   bGH poly(A) signal: bovine growth hormone polyadenylation signal
   2087..2108    +  promoter       SV40 promoter (fragment): SV40 enhancer and early promoter
   2129..2557    +  rep_origin     f1 ori (sequence partly withheld): f1 bacteriophage origin of replication; arrow indicates direction of (+) strand synthesis
   2571..2900    +  promoter       SV40 promoter: SV40 enhancer and early promoter
   2967..3758    +  CDS            neo: KKA2_KLEPN - Also known as kan, nptII. Experimental evidence at protein level: Swiss-Prot protein existence level 1. Resistance to kanamycin, neomycin, paromomycin, ribostamycin, butirosin and gentamicin B. From Klebsiella pneumoniae.
   3782..3940    +  CDS            ble (fragment): BLE_KLEPN - Experimental evidence at protein level: Swiss-Prot protein existence level 1. Binding protein with a strong affinity to the bleomycin family of antibiotics. Binds to CL990; an antimitotic-antibiotic compound. From Klebsiella pneumoniae.
   3935..4056    +  polyA_signal   SV40 poly(A) signal: SV40 polyadenylation signal
   4129..4145    -  protein_bind   lac operator: The lac repressor binds to the lac operator to inhibit transcription in E. coli. This inhibition can be relieved by adding lactose or isopropyl-β-D-thiogalactopyranoside (IPTG). lac repressor encoded by lacI
   4153..4183    -  promoter       lac promoter: promoter for the E. coli lac operon
   4198..4219    -  protein_bind   CAP binding site: CAP binding activates transcription in the presence of cAMP. E. coli catabolite activator protein
   4232..4324    -  CDS            lacI (fragment): lac repressor; lacI; The lac repressor binds to the lac operator to inhibit transcription in E. coli. This inhibition can be relieved by adding lactose or isopropyl-β-D-thiogalactopyranoside (IPTG).
   4507..5095    -  rep_origin     ori: high-copy-number ColE1/pMB1/pBR322/pUC origin of replication
   5266..6126    -  CDS            AmpR: β-lactamase; bla; confers resistance to ampicillin, carbenicillin, and related antibiotics
   6127..6231    -  promoter       AmpR promoter: bla
>Addgene plasmid #205520 | pFH2.1_mCherry | addgene full sequence | sequence record 408685 | Addgene NGS Result
GACGGATCGGGAGATCTCCCGATCCCCTATGGTGCACTCTCAGTACAATCTGCTCTGATGCCGCATAGTT
AAGCCAGTATCTGCTCCCTGCTTGTGTGTTGGAGGTCGCTGAGTAGTGCGCGAGCAAAATTTAAGCTACA
ACAAGGCAAGGCTTGACCGACAATTGCATGAAGAATCTGCTTAGGGTTAGGCGTTTTGCGCTGCTTCGCG
ATGTACGGGCCAGATATACGCGTTGACATTGATTATTGACTAGTTATTAATAGTAATCAATTACGGGGTC
ATTAGTTCATAGCCCATATATGGAGTTCCGCGTTACATAACTTACGGTAAATGGCCCGCCTGGCTGACCG
CCCAACGACCCCCGCCCATTGACGTCAATAATGACGTATGTTCCCATAGTAACGCCAATAGGGACTTTCC
ATTGACGTCAATGGGTGGAGTATTTACGGTAAACTGCCCACTTGGCAGTACATCAAGTGTATCATATGCC
AAGTACGCCCCCTATTGACGTCAATGACGGTAAATGGCCCGCCTGGCATTATGCCCAGTACATGACCTTA
TGGGACTTTCCTACTTGGCAGTACATCTACGTATTAGTCATCGCTATTACCATGGTGATGCGGTTTTGGC
AGTACATCAATGGGCGTGGATAGCGGTTTGACTCACGGGGATTTCCAAGTCTCCACCCCATTGACGTCAA
TGGGAGTTTGTTTTGGCACCAAAATCAACGGGACTTTCCAAAATGTCGTAACAACTCCGCCCCATTGACG
CAAATGGGCGGTAGGCGTGTACGGTGGGAGGTCTATATAAGCAGAGCTCTCTGGCTAACTAGAGAACCCA
CTGCTTACTGGCTTATCGAAATTAATACGACTCACTATAGGGAGACCCAAGCTGGCTAGCGTTTAAACTT
AAGCTTGGTACCGCCACCATGGTGAGCAAGGGCGAGGAGGATAACATGGCCATCATCAAGGAGTTCATGC
GCTTCAAGGTGCACATGGAGGGCTCCGTGAACGGCCACGAGTTCGAGATCGAGGGCGAGGGCGAGGGCCG
CCCCTACGAGGGCACCCAGACCGCCAAGCTGAAGGTGACCAAGGGTGGCCCCCTGCCCTTCGCCTGGGAC
ATCCTGTCCCCTCAGTTCATGTACGGCTCCAAGGCCTACGTGAAGCACCCCGCCGACATCCCCGACTACT
TGAAGCTGTCCTTCCCCGAGGGCTTCAAGTGGGAGCGCGTGATGAACTTCGAGGACGGCGGCGTGGTGAC
CGTGACCCAGGACTCCTCCCTGCAGGACGGCGAGTTCATCTACAAGGTGAAGCTGCGCGGCACCAACTTC
CCCTCCGACGGCCCCGTAATGCAGAAGAAGACCATGGGCTGGGAGGCCTCCTCCGAGCGGATGTACCCCG
AGGACGGCGCCCTGAAGGGCGAGATCAAGCAGAGGCTGAAGCTGAAGGACGGCGGCCACTACGACGCTGA
GGTCAAGACCACCTACAAGGCCAAGAAGCCCGTGCAGCTGCCCGGCGCCTACAACGTCAACATCAAGTTG
GACATCACCTCCCACAACGAGGACTACACCATCGTGGAACAGTACGAACGCGCCGAGGGCCGCCACTCCA
CCGGCGGCATGGACGAGCTGTACAAGTAGAAGCAGTGGTATCAACGCAGAGTTCGTCGGCAGCGTCGGCG
CGCCATTTAAATGCGGCCGCCCGAGCCCACGAGACACTCTGCGTTGATACCACTGCTTCAGAGTAGTTGA
ATGAGCCACGGATCCACTAGTCCAGTGTGGTGGAATTCTGCAGATATCCAGCACAGTGGCGGCCGCTCGA
GTCTAGAGGGCCCGTTTAAACCCGCTGATCAGCCTCGACTGTGCCTTCTAGTTGCCAGCCATCTGTTGTT
TGCCCCTCCCCCGTGCCTTCCTTGACCCTGGAAGGTGCCACTCCCACTGTCCTTTCCTAATAAAATGAGG
AAATTGCATCGCATTGTCTGAGTAGGTGTCATTCTATTCTGGGGGGTGGGGTGGGGCAGGACAGCAAGGG
GGAGGATTGGGAAGACAATAGCAGGCATGCTGGGGATGCGGTGGGCTCTATGGCTTCTGAGGCGGAAAGA
ACCAGCTGGGGCTCTAGGGGGTATCCCC
[124 nt withheld, positions 2129-2252]
C
[91 nt withheld, positions 2254-2344]
A
[49 nt withheld, positions 2346-2394]
CCTTTGACGTTGGAGTCCACGTTCTTT
[37 nt withheld, positions 2422-2458]
ACCCTATCTCGGTCTATTCTTTTGATTTATAAGGGATTTTGCCGATTTCGGCCTATTGGTTAAAAAATGA
GCTGATTTAACAAAAATTTAACGCGAATTAATTCTGTGGAATGTGTGTCAGTTAGGGTGTGGAAAGTCCC
CAGGCTCCCCAGCAGGCAGAAGTATGCAAAGCATGCATCTCAATTAGTCAGCAACCAGGTGTGGAAAGTC
CCCAGGCTCCCCAGCAGGCAGAAGTATGCAAAGCATGCATCTCAATTAGTCAGCAACCATAGTCCCGCCC
CTAACTCCGCCCATCCCGCCCCTAACTCCGCCCAGTTCCGCCCATTCTCCGCCCCATGGCTGACTAATTT
TTTTTATTTATGCAGAGGCCGAGGCCGCCTCTGCCTCTGAGCTATTCCAGAAGTAGTGAGGAGGCTTTTT
TGGAGGCCTAGGCTTTTGCAAAAAGCTCCCGGGAGCTTGTATATCCATTTTCGGATCTGATCAAGAGACA
GGATGAGGATCGTTTCGCATGATTGAACAAGATGGATTGCACGCAGGTTCTCCGGCCGCTTGGGTGGAGA
GGCTATTCGGCTATGACTGGGCACAACAGACAATCGGCTGCTCTGATGCCGCCGTGTTCCGGCTGTCAGC
GCAGGGGCGCCCGGTTCTTTTTGTCAAGACCGACCTGTCCGGTGCCCTGAATGAACTGCAGGACGAGGCA
GCGCGGCTATCGTGGCTGGCCACGACGGGCGTTCCTTGCGCAGCTGTGCTCGACGTTGTCACTGAAGCGG
GAAGGGACTGGCTGCTATTGGGCGAAGTGCCGGGGCAGGATCTCCTGTCATCTCACCTTGCTCCTGCCGA
GAAAGTATCCATCATGGCTGATGCAATGCGGCGGCTGCATACGCTTGATCCGGCTACCTGCCCATTCGAC
CACCAAGCGAAACATCGCATCGAGCGAGCACGTACTCGGATGGAAGCCGGTCTTGTCGATCAGGATGATC
TGGACGAAGAGCATCAGGGGCTCGCGCCAGCCGAACTGTTCGCCAGGCTCAAGGCGCGCATGCCCGACGG
CGAGGATCTCGTCGTGACCCATGGCGATGCCTGCTTGCCGAATATCATGGTGGAAAATGGCCGCTTTTCT
GGATTCATCGACTGTGGCCGGCTGGGTGTGGCGGACCGCTATCAGGACATAGCGTTGGCTACCCGTGATA
TTGCTGAAGAGCTTGGCGGCGAATGGGCTGACCGCTTCCTCGTGCTTTACGGTATCGCCGCTCCCGATTC
GCAGCGCATCGCCTTCTATCGCCTTCTTGACGAGTTCTTCTGAGCGGGACTCTGGGGTTCGAAATGACCG
ACCAAGCGACGCCCAACCTGCCATCACGAGATTTCGATTCCACCGCCGCCTTCTATGAAAGGTTGGGCTT
CGGAATCGTTTTCCGGGACGCCGGCTGGATGATCCTCCAGCGCGGGGATCTCATGCTGGAGTTCTTCGCC
CACCCCAACTTGTTTATTGCAGCTTATAATGGTTACAAATAAAGCAATAGCATCACAAATTTCACAAATA
AAGCATTTTTTTCACTGCATTCTAGTTGTGGTTTGTCCAAACTCATCAATGTATCTTATCATGTCTGTAT
ACCGTCGACCTCTAGCTAGAGCTTGGCGTAATCATGGTCATAGCTGTTTCCTGTGTGAAATTGTTATCCG
CTCACAATTCCACACAACATACGAGCCGGAAGCATAAAGTGTAAAGCCTGGGGTGCCTAATGAGTGAGCT
AACTCACATTAATTGCGTTGCGCTCACTGCCCGCTTTCCAGTCGGGAAACCTGTCGTGCCAGCTGCATTA
ATGAATCGGCCAACGCGCGGGGAGAGGCGGTTTGCGTATTGGGCGCTCTTCCGCTTCCTCGCTCACTGAC
TCGCTGCGCTCGGTCGTTCGGCTGCGGCGAGCGGTATCAGCTCACTCAAAGGCGGTAATACGGTTATCCA
CAGAATCAGGGGATAACGCAGGAAAGAACATGTGAGCAAAAGGCCAGCAAAAGGCCAGGAACCGTAAAAA
GGCCGCGTTGCTGGCGTTTTTCCATAGGCTCCGCCCCCCTGACGAGCATCACAAAAATCGACGCTCAAGT
CAGAGGTGGCGAAACCCGACAGGACTATAAAGATACCAGGCGTTTCCCCCTGGAAGCTCCCTCGTGCGCT
CTCCTGTTCCGACCCTGCCGCTTACCGGATACCTGTCCGCCTTTCTCCCTTCGGGAAGCGTGGCGCTTTC
TCATAGCTCACGCTGTAGGTATCTCAGTTCGGTGTAGGTCGTTCGCTCCAAGCTGGGCTGTGTGCACGAA
CCCCCCGTTCAGCCCGACCGCTGCGCCTTATCCGGTAACTATCGTCTTGAGTCCAACCCGGTAAGACACG
ACTTATCGCCACTGGCAGCAGCCACTGGTAACAGGATTAGCAGAGCGAGGTATGTAGGCGGTGCTACAGA
GTTCTTGAAGTGGTGGCCTAACTACGGCTACACTAGAAGAACAGTATTTGGTATCTGCGCTCTGCTGAAG
CCAGTTACCTTCGGAAAAAGAGTTGGTAGCTCTTGATCCGGCAAACAAACCACCGCTGGTAGCGGTGGTT
TTTTTGTTTGCAAGCAGCAGATTACGCGCAGAAAAAAAGGATCTCAAGAAGATCCTTTGATCTTTTCTAC
GGGGTCTGACGCTCAGTGGAACGAAAACTCACGTTAAGGGATTTTGGTCATGAGATTATCAAAAAGGATC
TTCACCTAGATCCTTTTAAATTAAAAATGAAGTTTTAAATCAATCTAAAGTATATATGAGTAAACTTGGT
CTGACAGTTACCAATGCTTAATCAGTGAGGCACCTATCTCAGCGATCTGTCTATTTCGTTCATCCATAGT
TGCCTGACTCCCCGTCGTGTAGATAACTACGATACGGGAGGGCTTACCATCTGGCCCCAGTGCTGCAATG
ATACCGCGAGACCCACGCTCACCGGCTCCAGATTTATCAGCAATAAACCAGCCAGCCGGAAGGGCCGAGC
GCAGAAGTGGTCCTGCAACTTTATCCGCCTCCATCCAGTCTATTAATTGTTGCCGGGAAGCTAGAGTAAG
TAGTTCGCCAGTTAATAGTTTGCGCAACGTTGTTGCCATTGCTACAGGCATCGTGGTGTCACGCTCGTCG
TTTGGTATGGCTTCATTCAGCTCCGGTTCCCAACGATCAAGGCGAGTTACATGATCCCCCATGTTGTGCA
AAAAAGCGGTTAGCTCCTTCGGTCCTCCGATCGTTGTCAGAAGTAAGTTGGCCGCAGTGTTATCACTCAT
GGTTATGGCAGCACTGCATAATTCTCTTACTGTCATGCCATCCGTAAGATGCTTTTCTGTGACTGGTGAG
TACTCAACCAAGTCATTCTGAGAATAGTGTATGCGGCGACCGAGTTGCTCTTGCCCGGCGTCAATACGGG
ATAATACCGCGCCACATAGCAGAACTTTAAAAGTGCTCATCATTGGAAAACGTTCTTCGGGGCGAAAACT
CTCAAGGATCTTACCGCTGTTGAGATCCAGTTCGATGTAACCCACTCGTGCACCCAACTGATCTTCAGCA
TCTTTTACTTTCACCAGCGTTTCTGGGTGAGCAAAAACAGGAAGGCAAAATGCCGCAAAAAAGGGAATAA
GGGCGACACGGAAATGTTGAATACTCATACTCTTCCTTTTTCAATATTATTGAAGCATTTATCAGGGTTA
TTGTCTCATGAGCGGATACATATTTGAATGTATTTAGAAAAATAAACAAATAGGGGTTCCGCGCACATTT
CCCCGAAAAGTGCCACCTGACGTC
